Addgene plasmid #127596: pRS416-ECM33_intron
Purpose: low-copy URA-selectable plasmid, ECM33 intron inserted into URA3
Depositing lab: David Bartel. Depositing organization: Whitehead Institute for Biomedical Research. Publication: Excised linear introns regulate growth in yeast. Morgan JT, Fink GR, Bartel DP. Nature. 2019 Jan;565(7741):606-611. doi: 10.1038/s41586-018-0828-1. Epub 2019 Jan 16. PubMed 30651636.
Backbone
  Vector backbone: pRS416
  Backbone size w/o insert (bp): 4778
  Total vector size (bp): 5108
  Vector type: Yeast Expression
  Selectable markers: URA3
Growth in bacteria
  Bacterial resistance: Ampicillin, 100 μg/mL
  Growth temperature: 37°C
  Growth strain: DH5alpha
  Copy number: Unknown
Gene/Insert
  Gene/Insert name: ECM33 intron
  Species: S. cerevisiae (budding yeast)
  Insert size (bp): 330
Terms and licenses: Academic/Nonprofit Terms; Industry Terms: Not Available to Industry
How to cite: pRS416-ECM33_intron was a gift from David Bartel (Addgene plasmid # 127596 ; http://n2t.net/addgene:127596 ; RRID:Addgene_127596)
