[The description below was written by a language model from this plasmid's Addgene catalogue record and the feature table of its GenBank file.]
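Description:
pRS416-ECM33_intron is a low-copy yeast–E. coli shuttle plasmid built on the pRS416 backbone, in which the URA3 selectable marker has been interrupted by the intron of the S. cerevisiae ECM33 gene. In yeast it is maintained through a CEN6 centromere fused to an autonomously replicating sequence, which keeps copy number low and segregation stable. In E. coli it replicates from a high-copy ColE1/pUC-type origin and is selected with ampicillin through the bla gene and its own promoter. An f1 origin is also present, along with the usual pRS polylinker region embedded in lacZ-alpha, flanked by T7 and T3 promoters and the lac promoter/operator. The T7 and T3 sites lie unusually close together in the annotation. No additional insert is recorded in that region.

The payload sits within the marker itself. One of the two held sequence records annotates the URA3 promoter followed by a short first URA3 exon of about 50 bp, the 330 bp ECM33 intron, and a second URA3 exon of roughly 750 bp. A functional URA3 mRNA, and therefore growth without uracil, should thus require the intron to be spliced out, and selection for the plasmid coincides with production of the excised ECM33 intron from a heterologous gene context. The associated work concerns excised linear introns and their role in regulating yeast growth, so the construct presumably serves to express this intron ectopically, although the record does not spell out the specific experiment. The two sequence records differ slightly in length (5,108 versus 5,121 bp), and only the shorter one annotates the exon–intron structure.
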