LOCUS       Exported 5121 bp ds-DNA circular SYN 13-MAY-2021
DEFINITION  low-copy URA-selectable plasmid, ECM33 intron inserted into URA3.
ACCESSION   .
VERSION     .
KEYWORDS    pRS416-ECM33_intron
SOURCE      synthetic DNA construct
  ORGANISM  synthetic DNA construct
REFERENCE   1 (bases 1 to 5121)
  AUTHORS   Morgan JT, Fink GR, Bartel DP
  TITLE     Excised linear introns regulate growth in yeast.
  JOURNAL   Nature. 2019 Jan;565(7741):606-611. doi: 10.1038/s41586-018-0828-1.
            Epub 2019 Jan 16.
  PUBMED    30651636
REFERENCE   2 (bases 1 to 5121)
  AUTHORS   .
  TITLE     Direct Submission
  JOURNAL   Exported May 13, 2021 from SnapGene Server 1.1.58
            http://www.snapgene.com
FEATURES             Location/Qualifiers
     source          1..5121
                     /organism="synthetic DNA construct"
                     /mol_type="other DNA"
     primer_bind     415..433
                     /label=pBRforEco
                     /note="pBR322 vectors, upsteam of EcoRI site, forward
                     primer"
     primer_bind     complement(475..497)
                     /label=pGEX 3'
                     /note="pGEX vectors, reverse primer"
     primer_bind     600..619
                     /label=pRS-marker
                     /note="pRS vectors, use to sequence yeast selectable
                     marker"
     promoter        643..858
                     /gene="S. cerevisiae URA3"
                     /label=URA3 promoter
     rep_origin      complement(2123..2578)
                     /direction=LEFT
                     /label=f1 ori
                     /note="f1 bacteriophage origin of replication; arrow
                     indicates direction of (+) strand synthesis"
     primer_bind     complement(2260..2281)
                     /label=F1ori-F
                     /note="F1 origin, forward primer"
     primer_bind     2472..2491
                     /label=F1ori-R
                     /note="F1 origin, reverse primer"
     CDS             complement(2555..2833)
                     /codon_start=1
                     /gene="lacZ fragment"
                     /product="LacZ-alpha fragment of beta-galactosidase"
                     /label=lacZ-alpha
                     /translation="XXXXXXXXXXXXXXXXXXXXXXXXXXXXXXXXXXXXXXXXXXXXX
                     XXXXXXXXXXXXXXXXXXXXXXXXXXXXXXXXXXXXXXXXXXXXXXX"
     primer_bind     2704..2726
                     /label=M13/pUC Forward
                     /note="In lacZ gene"
     primer_bind     2718..2735
                     /label=M13 Forward
                     /note="In lacZ gene. Also called M13-F20 or M13 (-21)
                     Forward"
     primer_bind     2719..2735
                     /label=M13 fwd
                     /note="common sequencing primer, one of multiple similar
                     variants"
     primer_bind     2745..2764
                     /label=T7
                     /note="T7 promoter, forward primer"
     promoter        2745..2763
                     /label=T7 promoter
                     /note="promoter for bacteriophage T7 RNA polymerase"
     primer_bind     complement(2790..2810)
                     /label=T3
                     /note="T3 promoter, forward primer"
     promoter        complement(2790..2808)
                     /label=T3 promoter
                     /note="promoter for bacteriophage T3 RNA polymerase"
     primer_bind     complement(2829..2845)
                     /label=M13 rev
                     /note="common sequencing primer, one of multiple similar
                     variants"
     primer_bind     complement(2829..2845)
                     /label=M13 Reverse
                     /note="In lacZ gene. Also called M13-rev"
     primer_bind     complement(2842..2864)
                     /label=M13/pUC Reverse
                     /note="In lacZ gene"
     protein_bind    2853..2869
                     /label=lac operator
                     /bound_moiety="lac repressor encoded by lacI"
                     /note="The lac repressor binds to the lac operator to
                     inhibit transcription in E. coli. This inhibition can be
                     relieved by adding lactose or
                     isopropyl-beta-D-thiogalactopyranoside (IPTG)."
     promoter        complement(2877..2907)
                     /label=lac promoter
                     /note="promoter for the E. coli lac operon"
     protein_bind    2922..2943
                     /label=CAP binding site
                     /bound_moiety="E. coli catabolite activator protein"
                     /note="CAP binding activates transcription in the presence
                     of cAMP."
     primer_bind     complement(3060..3077)
                     /label=L4440
                     /note="L4440 vector, forward primer"
     rep_origin      complement(3231..3819)
                     /direction=LEFT
                     /label=ori
                     /note="high-copy-number ColE1/pMB1/pBR322/pUC origin of
                     replication"
     primer_bind     complement(3311..3330)
                     /label=pBR322ori-F
                     /note="pBR322 origin, forward primer"
     CDS             complement(3990..4850)
                     /codon_start=1
                     /gene="bla"
                     /product="beta-lactamase"
                     /label=AmpR
                     /note="confers resistance to ampicillin, carbenicillin, and
                     related antibiotics"
                     /translation="MSIQHFRVALIPFFAAFCLPVFAHPETLVKVKDAEDQLGARVGYI
                     ELDLNSGKILESFRPEERFPMMSTFKVLLCGAVLSRIDAGQEQLGRRIHYSQNDLVEYS
                     PVTEKHLTDGMTVRELCSAAITMSDNTAANLLLTTIGGPKELTAFLHNMGDHVTRLDRW
                     EPELNEAIPNDERDTTMPVAMATTLRKLLTGELLTLASRQQLIDWMEADKVAGPLLRSA
                     LPAGWFIADKSGAGERGSRGIIAALGPDGKPSRIVVIYTTGSQATMDERNRQIAEIGAS
                     LIKHW"
     primer_bind     4613..4632
                     /label=Amp-R
                     /note="Ampicillin resistance gene, reverse primer"
     promoter        complement(4851..4955)
                     /gene="bla"
                     /label=AmpR promoter
     misc_feature    4992..374
                     /label=CEN/ARS
                     /note="S. cerevisiae CEN6 centromere fused to an
                     autonomously replicating sequence"
ORIGIN
        1 gatcgccaac aaatactacc ttttatcttg ctcttcctgc tctcaggtat taatgccgaa
       61 ttgtttcatc ttgtctgtgt agaagaccac acacgaaaat cctgtgattt tacattttac
      121 ttatcgttaa tcgaatgtat atctatttaa tctgcttttc ttgtctaata aatatatatg
      181 taaagtacgc tttttgttga aattttttaa acctttgttt attttttttt cttcattccg
      241 taactcttct accttcttta tttactttct aaaatccaaa tacaaaacat aaaaataaat
      301 aaacacagag taaattccca aattattcca tcattaaaag atacgaggcg cgtgtaagtt
      361 acaggcaagc gatccgtcta agaaaccatt attatcatga cattaaccta taaaaatagg
      421 cgtatcacga ggccctttcg tcgaattcgc gcgtttcggt gatgacggtg aaaacctctg
      481 acacatgcag ctcccggaga tctcggtcac agcttgtctg taagcggatg ccgggagcag
      541 acaagcccgt cagggcgcgt cagcgggtgt tggcgggtgt cggggctggc ttaactatgc
      601 ggcatcagag cagattgtac cgagagtgca ccataccacc ttttcaattc atcatttttt
      661 ttttattctt ttttttgatt tcggtttcct tgaaattttt ttgattcggt aatctccgaa
      721 cagaaggaag aacgaaggaa ggagcacaga cttagattgg tatatatacg catatgtagt
      781 gttgaagaaa catgaaattg cccagtattc ttaacccaac tgcacagaac aaaaacctgc
      841 aggaaacgaa gataaatcat gtcgaaagct acatataagg aacgtgctgc tactcatcct
      901 agtcctgttg gtatgtacac attctccttt tttttcatct ttttttcttt atttgcctct
      961 ttcctcacaa atctcgagta gattcgtggt cctcttcatt cttttctttt ttctttgtcg
     1021 attactgggc tttttttcat aggtctcgat tgacgcggac ggacaatgcg aaaaaaaaaa
     1081 atttccaaaa gaggaaacgg gtttcgagat ctcgtgagga tggttttgga atattcttca
     1141 atatttctgc ctgtcatagg attagggcga gtaatgaaac agaataatac atgtataaat
     1201 cgatcgggaa tactaacact acttttcttt atctaagcag ctgccaagct atttaatatc
     1261 atgcacgaaa agcaaacaaa cttgtgtgct tcattggatg ttcgtaccac caaggaatta
     1321 ctggagttag ttgaagcatt aggtcccaaa atttgtttac taaaaacaca tgtggatatc
     1381 ttgactgatt tttccatgga gggcacagtt aagccgctaa aggcattatc cgccaagtac
     1441 aattttttac tcttcgaaga cagaaaattt gctgacattg gtaatacagt caaattgcag
     1501 tactctgcgg gtgtatacag aatagcagaa tgggcagaca ttacgaatgc acacggtgtg
     1561 gtgggcccag gtattgttag cggtttgaag caggcggcag aagaagtaac aaaggaacct
     1621 agaggccttt tgatgttagc agaattgtca tgcaagggct ccctatctac tggagaatat
     1681 actaagggta ctgttgacat tgcgaagagc gacaaagatt ttgttatcgg ctttattgct
     1741 caaagagaca tgggtggaag agatgaaggt tacgattggt tgattatgac acccggtgtg
     1801 ggtttagatg acaagggtga tgcattgggt caacagtata gaaccgtgga tgatgtggtc
     1861 tctacaggat ctgacattat tattgttgga agaggactat ttgcaaaggg aagggatgct
     1921 aaggtagagg gtgaacgtta cagaaaagca ggctgggaag catatttgag aagatgcggc
     1981 cagcaaaact aaaaaactgt attataagta aatgcatgta tactaaactc acaaattaga
     2041 gcttcaattt aattatatca gttattaccc tatgcggtgt gaaataccgc acagatgcgt
     2101 aaggagaaaa taccgcatca ggaaattgta agcgttaata ttttgttaaa attcgcgtta
     2161 aatttttgtt aaatcagctc attttttaac caataggccg aaatcggcaa aatcccttat
     2221 aaatcaaaag aatagaccga gatagggttg agtgttgttc cagtttggaa caagagtcca
     2281 ctattaaaga acgtggactc caacgtcaaa ggnnnnnnnn nnnnnnnnnn nnnnnnnnnn
     2341 nnnnnnnnnn nnnnnnnnnn ntnnnnnnnn nnnnnnnnnn nnnnnnnnnn nnnnnnnnnn
     2401 nnnnnnnnnn nnnnnnnnnn nnnnnnnnnn nnnnnnnnnn nnnnnnnnnn nnngnnnnnn
     2461 nnnnnnnnnn nnnnnnnnnn nnnnnnnnnn nnnnnnnnnn nnnnnnnnnn nnnnnnnnnn
     2521 nnnnnnnnnn nnnnnnnnnn nnnnnnnnnn nnnnnnnnnn nnnnnnnnnn nnnnnnnncc
     2581 attcgccatt caggctgcgc aactgttggg aagggcgatc ggtgcgggcc tcttcgctat
     2641 tacgccagct ggcgaaaggg ggatgtgctg caaggcgatt aagttgggta acgccagggt
     2701 tttcccagtc acgacgttgt aaaacgacgg ccagtgagcg cgcgtaatac gactcactat
     2761 agggcgaatt gggtacccag cttttgttcc ctttagtgag ggttaattgc gcgcttggcg
     2821 taatcatggt catagctgtt tcctgtgtga aattgttatc cgctcacaat tccacacaac
     2881 atacgagccg gaagcataaa gtgtaaagcc tggggtgcct aatgagtgag ctaactcaca
     2941 ttaattgcgt tgcgctcact gcccgctttc cagtcgggaa acctgtcgtg ccagctgcat
     3001 taatgaatcg gccaacgcgc ggggagaggc ggtttgcgta ttgggcgctc ttccgcttcc
     3061 tcgctcactg actcgctgcg ctcggtcgtt cggctgcggc gagcggtatc agctcactca
     3121 aaggcggtaa tacggttatc cacagaatca ggggataacg caggaaagaa catgtgagca
     3181 aaaggccagc aaaaggccag gaaccgtaaa aaggccgcgt tgctggcgtt tttccatagg
     3241 ctccgccccc ctgacgagca tcacaaaaat cgacgctcaa gtcagaggtg gcgaaacccg
     3301 acaggactat aaagatacca ggcgtttccc cctggaagct ccctcgtgcg ctctcctgtt
     3361 ccgaccctgc cgcttaccgg atacctgtcc gcctttctcc cttcgggaag cgtggcgctt
     3421 tctcatagct cacgctgtag gtatctcagt tcggtgtagg tcgttcgctc caagctgggc
     3481 tgtgtgcacg aaccccccgt tcagcccgac cgctgcgcct tatccggtaa ctatcgtctt
     3541 gagtccaacc cggtaagaca cgacttatcg ccactggcag cagccactgg taacaggatt
     3601 agcagagcga ggtatgtagg cggtgctaca gagttcttga agtggtggcc taactacggc
     3661 tacactagaa gaacagtatt tggtatctgc gctctgctga agccagttac cttcggaaaa
     3721 agagttggta gctcttgatc cggcaaacaa accaccgctg gtagcggtgg tttttttgtt
     3781 tgcaagcagc agattacgcg cagaaaaaaa ggatctcaag aagatccttt gatcttttct
     3841 acggggtctg acgctcagtg gaacgaaaac tcacgttaag ggattttggt catgagatta
     3901 tcaaaaagga tcttcaccta gatcctttta aattaaaaat gaagttttaa atcaatctaa
     3961 agtatatatg agtaaacttg gtctgacagt taccaatgct taatcagtga ggcacctatc
     4021 tcagcgatct gtctatttcg ttcatccata gttgcctgac tccccgtcgt gtagataact
     4081 acgatacggg agggcttacc atctggcccc agtgctgcaa tgataccgcg agacccacgc
     4141 tcaccggctc cagatttatc agcaataaac cagccagccg gaagggccga gcgcagaagt
     4201 ggtcctgcaa ctttatccgc ctccatccag tctattaatt gttgccggga agctagagta
     4261 agtagttcgc cagttaatag tttgcgcaac gttgttgcca ttgctacagg catcgtggtg
     4321 tcacgctcgt cgtttggtat ggcttcattc agctccggtt cccaacgatc aaggcgagtt
     4381 acatgatccc ccatgttgtg caaaaaagcg gttagctcct tcggtcctcc gatcgttgtc
     4441 agaagtaagt tggccgcagt gttatcactc atggttatgg cagcactgca taattctctt
     4501 actgtcatgc catccgtaag atgcttttct gtgactggtg agtactcaac caagtcattc
     4561 tgagaatagt gtatgcggcg accgagttgc tcttgcccgg cgtcaatacg ggataatacc
     4621 gcgccacata gcagaacttt aaaagtgctc atcattggaa aacgttcttc ggggcgaaaa
     4681 ctctcaagga tcttaccgct gttgagatcc agttcgatgt aacccactcg tgcacccaac
     4741 tgatcttcag catcttttac tttcaccagc gtttctgggt gagcaaaaac aggaaggcaa
     4801 aatgccgcaa aaaagggaat aagggcgaca cggaaatgtt gaatactcat actcttcctt
     4861 tttcaatatt attgaagcat ttatcagggt tattgtctca tgagcggata catatttgaa
     4921 tgtatttaga aaaataaaca aataggggtt ccgcgcacat ttccccgaaa agtgccacct
     4981 gggtcctttt catcacgtgc tataaaaata attataattt aaatttttta atataaatat
     5041 ataaattaaa aatagaaagt aaaaaaagaa attaaagaaa aaatagtttt tgttttccga
     5101 agatgtaaaa gactctaggg g
//
