LOCUS       pRS416-ECM33_intron 5108 bp DNA linear 13-MAY-2019
FEATURES             Location/Qualifiers
     promoter        2985..3199
                     /label=URA3_promoter
     rep_origin      complement(428..1047)
                     /label=pBR322_origin
     gene            complement(1202..2062)
                     /dnas_title="Ampicillin"
                     /label=Ampicillin
                     /gene="Ampicillin"
     misc_feature    2194..2712
                     /label=CEN6_ARS4
     rep_origin      complement(4596..4902)
                     /label=f1_origin
     exon            3200..3251
                     /dnas_title="URA3_exon1"
                     /note=""
     exon            3582..4333
                     /dnas_title="URA3_exon2"
                     /note=""
     intron          3252..3581
                     /note="ECM33_intron"
     source          1..5108
                     /dnas_title="pRS416-ECM33_intron"
ORIGIN
        1 ccctttagtg agggttaatt gcgcgcttgg cgtaatcatg gtcatagctg tttcctgtgt
       61 gaaattgtta tccgctcaca attccacaca acataggagc cggaagcata aagtgtaaag
      121 cctggggtgc ctaatgagtg aggtaactca cattaattgc gttgcgctca ctgcccgctt
      181 tccagtcggg aaacctgtcg tgccagctgc attaatgaat cggccaacgc gcggggagag
      241 gcggtttgcg tattgggcgc tcttccgctt cctcgctcac tgactcgctg cgctcggtcg
      301 ttcggctgcg gcgagcggta tcagctcact caaaggcggt aatacggtta tccacagaat
      361 caggggataa cgcaggaaag aacatgtgag caaaaggcca gcaaaaggcc aggaaccgta
      421 aaaaggccgc gttgctggcg tttttccata ggctccgccc ccctgacgag catcacaaaa
      481 atcgacgctc aagtcagagg tggcgaaacc cgacaggact ataaagatac caggcgtttc
      541 cccctggaag ctccctcgtg cgctctcctg ttccgaccct gccgcttacc ggatacctgt
      601 ccgcctttct cccttcggga agcgtggcgc tttctcatag ctcacgctgt aggtatctca
      661 gttcggtgta ggtcgttcgc tccaagctgg gctgtgtgca cgaacccccc gttcagcccg
      721 accgctgcgc cttatccggt aactatcgtc ttgagtccaa cccggtaaga cacgacttat
      781 cgccactggc agcagccact ggtaacagga ttagcagagc gaggtatgta ggcggtgcta
      841 cagagttctt gaagtggtgg cctaactacg gctacactag aaggacagta tttggtatct
      901 gcgctctgct gaagccagtt accttcggaa aaagagttgg tagctcttga tccggcaaac
      961 aaaccaccgc tggtagcggt ggtttttttg tttgcaagca gcagattacg cgcagaaaaa
     1021 aaggatctca agaagatcct ttgatctttt ctacggggtc tgacgctcag tggaacgaaa
     1081 actcacgtta agggattttg gtcatgagat tatcaaaaag gatcttcacc tagatccttt
     1141 taaattaaaa atgaagtttt aaatcaatct aaagtatata tgagtaaact tggtctgaca
     1201 gttaccaatg cttaatcagt gaggcaccta tctcagcgat ctgtctattt cgttcatcca
     1261 tagttgcctg actccccgtc gtgtagataa ctacgatacg ggagggctta ccatctggcc
     1321 ccagtgctgc aatgataccg cgagacccac gctcaccggc tccagattta tcagcaataa
     1381 accagccagc cggaagggcc gagcgcagaa gtggtcctgc aactttatcc gcctccatcc
     1441 agtctattaa ttgttgccgg gaagctagag taagtagttc gccagttaat agtttgcgca
     1501 acgttgttgc cattgctaca ggcatcgtgg tgtcacgctc gtcgtttggt atggcttcat
     1561 tcagctccgg ttcccaacga tcaaggcgag ttacatgatc ccccatgttg tgcaaaaaag
     1621 cggttagctc cttcggtcct ccgatcgttg tcagaagtaa gttggccgca gtgttatcac
     1681 tcatggttat ggcagcactg cataattctc ttactgtcat gccatccgta agatgctttt
     1741 ctgtgactgg tgagtactca accaagtcat tctgagaata gtgtatgcgg cgaccgagtt
     1801 gctcttgccc ggcgtcaata cgggataata ccgcgccaca tagcagaact ttaaaagtgc
     1861 tcatcattgg aaaacgttct tcggggcgaa aactctcaag gatcttaccg ctgttgagat
     1921 ccagttcgat gtaacccact cgtgcaccca actgatcttc agcatctttt actttcacca
     1981 gcgtttctgg gtgagcaaaa acaggaaggc aaaatgccgc aaaaaaggga ataagggcga
     2041 cacggaaatg ttgaatactc atactcttcc tttttcaata ttattgaagc atttatcagg
     2101 gttattgtct catgagcgga tacatatttg aatgtattta gaaaaataaa caaatagggg
     2161 ttccgcgcac atttccccga aaagtgccac ctgggtcctt ttcatcacgt gctataaaaa
     2221 taattataat ttaaattttt taatataaat atataaatta aaaatagaaa gtaaaaaaag
     2281 aaattaaaga aaaaatagtt tttgttttcc gaagatgtaa aagactctag ggggatcgcc
     2341 aacaaatact accttttatc ttgctcttcc tgctctcagg tattaatgcc gaattgtttc
     2401 atcttgtctg tgtagaagac cacacacgaa aatcctgtga ttttacattt tacttatcgt
     2461 taatcgaatg tatatctatt taatctgctt ttcttgtcta ataaatatat atgtaaagta
     2521 cgctttttgt tgaaattttt taaacctttg tttatttttt tttcttcatt ccgtaactct
     2581 tctaccttct ttatttactt tctaaaatcc aaatacaaaa cataaaaata aataaacaca
     2641 gagtaaattc ccaaattatt ccatcattaa aagatacgag gcgcgtgtaa gttacaggca
     2701 agcgatccgt cctaagaaac cattattatc atgacattaa cctataaaaa taggcgtatc
     2761 acgaggccct ttcgtcgaat tcgcgcgttt cggtgatgac ggtgaaaacc tctgacacat
     2821 gcagctcccg gagatctcgg tcacagcttg tctgtaagcg gatgccggga gcagacaagc
     2881 ccgtcagggc gcgtcagcgg gtgttggcgg gtgtcggggc tggcttaact atgcggcatc
     2941 agagcagatt gtactgagag tgcaccatac cacagctttt caattcaatt catcattttt
     3001 tttttattct tttttttgat ttcggtttct ttgaaatttt tttgattcgg taatctccga
     3061 acagaaggaa gaacgaagga aggagcacag acttagattg gtatatatac gcatatgtag
     3121 tgttgaagaa acatgaaatt gcccagtatt cttaacccaa ctgcacagaa caaaaacctg
     3181 caggaaacga agataaatca tgtcgaaagc tacatataag gaacgtgctg ctactcatcc
     3241 tagtcctgtt gGTATGTACA CATTCTCCTT TTTTTTCATC TTTTTTTCTT TATTTGCCTC
     3301 TTTCCTCACA AATCTCGAGT AGATTCGTGG TCCTCTTCAT TCTTTTCTTT TTTCTTTGTC
     3361 GATTACTGGG CTTTTTTTCA TAGGTCTCGA TTGACGCGGA CGGACAATGC GAAAAAAAAA
     3421 AATTTCCAAA AGAGGAAACG GGTTTCGAGA TCTCGTGAGG ATGGTTTTGG AATATTCTTC
     3481 AATATTTCTG CCTGTCATAG GATTAGGGCG AGTAATGAAA CAGAATAATA CATGTATAAA
     3541 TCGATCGGGA ATACTAACAC TACTTTTCTT TATCTAAGCA Gctgccaagc tatttaatat
     3601 catgcacgaa aagcaaacaa acttgtgtgc ttcattggat gttcgtacca ccaaggaatt
     3661 actggagtta gttgaagcat taggtcccaa aatttgttta ctaaaaacac atgtggatat
     3721 cttgactgat ttttccatgg agggcacagt taagccgcta aaggcattat ccgccaagta
     3781 caatttttta ctcttcgaag acagaaaatt tgctgacatt ggtaatacag tcaaattgca
     3841 gtactctgcg ggtgtataca gaatagcaga atgggcagac attacgaatg cacacggtgt
     3901 ggtgggccca ggtattgtta gcggtttgaa gcaggcggca gaagaagtaa caaaggaacc
     3961 tagaggcctt ttgatgttag cagaattgtc atgcaagggc tccctatcta ctggagaata
     4021 tactaagggt actgttgaca ttgcgaagag cgacaaagat tttgttatcg gctttattgc
     4081 tcaaagagac atgggtggaa gagatgaagg ttacgattgg ttgattatga cacccggtgt
     4141 gggtttagat gacaagggTg aTgcattggg tcaacagtat agaaccgtgg atgatgtggt
     4201 ctctacagga tctgacatta ttattgttgg aagaggacta tttgcaaagg gaagggatgc
     4261 taaggtagag ggtgaacgtt acagaaaagc aggctgggaa gcatatttga gaagatgcgg
     4321 ccagcaaaac taaaaaactg tattataagt aaatgcatgt atactaaact cacaaattag
     4381 agcttcaatt taattatatc agttattacc ctatgcggtg tgaaataccg cacagatgcg
     4441 taaggagaaa ataccgcatc aggaaattgt aaacgttaat attttgttaa aattcgcgtt
     4501 aaatttttgt taaatcagct cattttttaa ccaataggcc gaaatcggca aaatccctta
     4561 taaatcaaaa gaatagaccg agatagggtt gagtgttgtt ccagtttgga acaagagtcc
     4621 actattaaag aacgtggact ccaacgtcaa aggnnnnnnn nnnnnnnnnn nnnnnnnnnn
     4681 nnnnnnnnnn nnnnnnnnnn nntnnnnnnn nnnnnnnnnn nnnnnnnnnn nnnnnnnnnn
     4741 nnnnnnnnnn nnnnnnnnnn nnnnnnnnnn nnnnnnnnnn nnnnnnnnnn nnnngnnnnn
     4801 nnnnnnnnnn nnnnnnnnnn nnnnnnnnnn nnnnnnnnnn nnnnnnnnnn nnnnnnnnnn
     4861 nnnnnnnnnn nnnnnnnnnn nnnnnnnnnn nnnnnnnnnn nnnnnnnnnn nnnnnnnnnc
     4921 gcgccattcg ccattcaggc tgcgcaactg ttgggaaggg cgatcggtgc gggcctcttc
     4981 gctattacgc cagctggcga aagggggatg tgctgcaagg cgattaagtt gggtaacgcc
     5041 agggttttcc cagtcacgac gttgtaaaac gacggccagt gagcgcgcgt aatacgactc
     5101 actatagg
//
